>Addgene plasmid #84726 | pVR2-m7 | addgene full sequence | sequence record 167513 | Addgene Assembled Sequence
TCGCGCGTTTCGGTGATGACGGTGAAAACCTCTGACACATGCAGCTCCCGGAGACGGTCACAGCTTGTCT
GTAAGCGGATGCCGGGAGCAGACAAGCCCGTCAGGGCGCGTCAGCGGGTGTTGGCGGGTGTCGGGGCTGG
CTTAACTATGCGGCATCAGAGCAGATTGTACTGAGAGTGCACCATATGCGGTGTGAAATACCGCACAGAT
GCGTAAGGAGAAAATACCACATCAGGCGCCATTCGCCATTCAGGCTGCGCAACTGTTGGGAAGGGCGATC
GGTGCGGGCCTCTTCGCTATTACGCCAGCTGGCGAAAGGGGGATGTGCTGCAAGGCGATTAAGTTGGGTA
ACGCCAGGGTTTTCCCAGTCACGACGTTGTAAAACGACGGCCAGTGCCAAGCTTGCATGCCTGCAGGTCG
ACTCTAGAGGATCCCAAAACACTTGATACTGTATGAGCATACAGTATAATTGCTTCGGTACCGCTCTGCG
TTCCGTGCGATATGCGGGAGAGGTTCTAGCTACACCCTCTATAAAAAACTAAGTACGAGCTGTATCCTTG
GATACGGCCTTTTTTATGTTTTTCTAGAGCACCTTCCGAAAAAAGGTGTTTTTTTGCGTGAATTAGCTGT
AGCGATGTCTCTCGCGAATTCGTAATCATGTCATAGCTGTTTCCTGTGTGAAATTGTTATCCGCTCACAA
TTCCACACAACATACGAGCCGGAAGCATAAAGTGTAAAGCCTGGGGTGCCTAATGAGTGAGCTAACTCAC
ATTAATTGCGTTGCGCTCACTGCCCGCTTTCCAGTCGGGAAACCTGTCGTGCCAGCTGCATTAATGAATC
GGCCAACGCGCGGGGAGAGGCGGTTTGCGTATTGGGCGCTCTTCCGCTTCCTCGCTCACTGACTCGCTGC
GCTCGGTCGTTCGGCTGCGGCGAGCGGTATCAGCTCACTCAAAGGCGGTAATACGGTTATCCACAGAATC
AGGGGATAACGCAGGAAAGAACATGTGAGCAAAAGGCCAGCAAAAGGCCAGGAACCGTAAAAAGGCCGCG
TTGCTGGCGTTTTTCCATAGGCTCCGCCCCCCTGACGAGCATCACAAAAATCGACGCTCAAGTCAGAGGT
GGCGAAACCCGACAGGACTATAAAGATACCAGGCGTTTCCCCCTGGAAGCTCCCTCGTGCGCTCTCCTGT
TCCGACCCTGCCGCTTACCGGATACCTGTCCGCCTTTCTCCCTTCGGGAAGCGTGGCGCTTTCTCATAGC
TCACGCTGTAGGTATCTCAGTTCGGTGTAGGTCGTTCGCTCCAAGCTGGGCTGTGTGCACGAACCCCCCG
TTCAGCCCGACCGCTGCGCCTTATCCGGTAACTATCGTCTTGAGTCCAACCCGGTAAGACACGACTTATC
GCCACTGGCAGCAGCCACTGGTAACAGGATTAGCAGAGCGAGGTATGTAGGCGGTGCTACAGAGTTCTTG
AAGTGGTGGCCTAACTACGGCTACACTAGAAGGACAGTATTTGGTATCTGCGCTCTGCTGAAGCCAGTTA
CCTTCGGAAAAAGAGTTGGTAGCTCTTGATCCGGCAAACAAACCACCGCTGGTAGCGGTGGTTTTTTTGT
TTGCAAGCAGCAGATTACGCGCAGAAAAAAAGGATCTCAAGAAGATCCTTTGATCTTTTCTACGGGGTCT
GACGCTCAGTGGAACGAAAACTCACGTTAAGGGATTTTGGTCATGAGATTATCAAAAAGGATCTTCACCT
AGATCCTTTTAAATTAAAAATGAAGTTTTAAATCAATCTAAAGTATATATGAGTAAACTTGGTCTGACAG
TTACCAATGCTTAATCAGTGAGGCACCTATCTCAGCGATCTGTCTATTTCGTTCATCCATAGTTGCCTGA
CTCCCCGTCGTGTAGATAACTACGATACGGGAGGGCTTACCATCTGGCCCCAGTGCTGCAATGATACCGC
GAGACCCACGCTCACCGGCTCCAGATTTATCAGCAATAAACCAGCCAGCCGGAAGGGCCGAGCGCAGAAG
TGGTCCTGCAACTTTATCCGCCTCCATCCAGTCTATTAATTGTTGCCGGGAAGCTAGAGTAAGTAGTTCG
CCAGTTAATAGTTTGCGCAACGTTGTTGCCATTGCTACAGGCATCGTGGTGTCACGCTCGTCGTTTGGTA
TGGCTTCATTCAGCTCCGGTTCCCAACGATCAAGGCGAGTTACATGATCCCCCATGTTGTGCAAAAAAGC
GGTTAGCTCCTTCGGTCCTCCGATCGTTGTCAGAAGTAAGTTGGCCGCAGTGTTATCACTCATGGTTATG
GCAGCACTGCATAATTCTCTTACTGTCATGCCATCCGTAAGATGCTTTTCTGTGACTGGTGAGTACTCAA
CCAAGTCATTCTGAGAATAGTGTATGCGGCGACCGAGTTGCTCTTGCCCGGCGTCAATACGGGATAATAC
CGCGCCACATAGCAGAACTTTAAAAGTGCTCATCATTGGAAAACGTTCTTCGGGGCGAAAACTCTCAAGG
ATCTTACCGCTGTTGAGATCCAGTTCGATGTAACCCACTCGTGCACCCAACTGATCTTCAGCATCTTTTA
CTTTCACCAGCGTTTCTGGGTGAGCAAAAACAGGAAGGCAAAATGCCGCAAAAAAGGGAATAAGGGCGAC
ACGGAAATGTTGAATACTCATACTCTTCCTTTTTCAATATTATTGAAGCATTTATCAGGGTTATTGTCTC
ATGAGCGGATACATATTTGAATGTATTTAGAAAAATAAACAAATAGGGGTTCCGCGCACATTTCCCCGAA
AAGTGCCACCTGACGTCTAAGAAACCATTATTATCATGACATTAACCTATAAAAATAGGCGTATCACGAG
GCCCTTTCGTC
Features (pLannotate 1.2.2; 12 found; start..end, strand, type, name):
    137..236     +  misc_feature   bom (fragment): basis of mobility region from pBR322
    242..396     -  CDS            lacZα (fragment): LacZα fragment of β-galactosidase; lacZ fragment
    399..435     -  misc_feature   MCS (fragment): pUC18/19 multiple cloning site
    598..615     -  promoter       CeU6 promoter (fragment): promoter for the C. elegans R07E5.16 U6 snRNA gene (Dickinson et al., 2013)
    684..700     -  protein_bind   lac operator: The lac repressor binds to the lac operator to inhibit transcription in E. coli. This inhibition can be relieved by adding lactose or isopropyl-β-D-thiogalactopyranoside (IPTG). lac repressor encoded by lacI
    708..738     -  promoter       lac promoter: promoter for the E. coli lac operon
    753..774     -  protein_bind   CAP binding site: CAP binding activates transcription in the presence of cAMP. E. coli catabolite activator protein
    787..879     -  CDS            lacI (fragment): lac repressor; lacI; The lac repressor binds to the lac operator to inhibit transcription in E. coli. This inhibition can be relieved by adding lactose or isopropyl-β-D-thiogalactopyranoside (IPTG).
   1062..1650    -  rep_origin     ori: high-copy-number ColE1/pMB1/pBR322/pUC origin of replication
   1821..2681    -  CDS            AmpR: β-lactamase; bla; confers resistance to ampicillin, carbenicillin, and related antibiotics
   2682..2786    -  promoter       AmpR promoter: bla
   2881..35      +  CDS            rop (fragment) (across the origin): Rop protein, which maintains plasmids at low copy number; rop
