[The description below was written by a language model from this plasmid's Addgene catalogue record and pLannotate feature annotations shown in this document.]
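Description:
pVR2-m7 is a small (about 2.9 kb) bacterial plasmid built on the pUC18 cloning backbone. It is propagated in E. coli through the high-copy ColE1/pUC-type origin and selected with ampicillin via the β-lactamase (AmpR) gene and its native promoter. The feature table also picks up the usual pUC18 remnants: the lac promoter, lac operator and CAP binding site, a lacZα fragment interrupted at the multiple cloning site, and short fragments annotated as lacI, bom and rop. The 18-nt "CeU6 promoter" fragment within the insert region is most likely a spurious short match rather than a functional element.

The payload sits in the polylinker as two adjacent pieces that the automated annotation does not label. A 42-bp E. coli recA promoter is cloned between BamHI and KpnI. It is followed, between KpnI and EcoRI, by a 163-bp segment consisting of a stretch lacking A residues and then the 5′ UTR of the Bacillus subtilis queC gene, which contains the preQ1 riboswitch. An initial transcribed region lacking one nucleotide is commonly used to stall RNA polymerase by withholding that nucleotide and so form synchronised elongation complexes, although the record does not state this purpose.

This variant differs from the parent pVR2 by a single G-to-U substitution at position 41 of the annotated riboswitch RNA, immediately downstream of the aptamer. The associated publication concerns how ligand binding modulates the coupling between riboswitch folding and transcriptional pausing. This suggests the plasmid serves as a transcription template for testing how this residue contributes to that behaviour.
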