Addgene plasmid #84726: pVR2-m7
Purpose: pVR2 but with a G to U mutation immediately following the riboswitch aptamer
Depositing lab: Nils Walter. Depositing organization: University of Michigan. Publication: Ligand Modulates Cross-Coupling between Riboswitch Folding and Transcriptional Pausing. Widom JR, Nedialkov YA, Rai V, Hayes RL, Brooks CL 3rd, Artsimovitch I, Walter NG. Mol Cell. 2018 Nov 1;72(3):541-552.e6. doi: 10.1016/j.molcel.2018.08.046. PubMed 30388413.
Backbone
  Vector backbone: pUC18
  Backbone manufacturer: ThermoFisher Scientific
  Backbone size w/o insert (bp): 2686
  Total vector size (bp): 2882
  Vector type: Bacterial Expression
Growth in bacteria
  Bacterial resistance: Ampicillin, 100 μg/mL
  Growth temperature: 37°C
  Growth strain: DH5alpha
  Copy number: Unknown
Gene/Insert 1
  Gene/Insert name: E. coli RecA promoter
  Species: E. coli
  Insert size (bp): 42
  GenBank ID: NC_000913.3 (2,823,819..2,823,860) NC_000913.3
  Cloning method: Restriction Enzyme; 5′ cloning site BamHI (not destroyed); 3′ cloning site KpnI (not destroyed)
  Sequencing primers: 5′ TGTAAAACGACGGCCAGT
Gene/Insert 2
  Gene/Insert name: stretch lacking A's followed by 5' UTR of queC gene (alt name: preQ1 riboswitch)
  Species: Bacillus subtilis
  Insert size (bp): 163
  Mutation: G to U mutation at position 41 of annotated "BSU_misc_RNA_22"
  GenBank ID: NC_000964.3 (1,439,265..1,439,415) NC_000964.3
  Cloning method: Restriction Enzyme; 5′ cloning site KpnI (not destroyed); 3′ cloning site EcoRI (not destroyed)
  Sequencing primers: 5′ TGTAAAACGACGGCCAGT
Resource information
  A portion of this plasmid was derived from a plasmid made by: Catherine Eichhorn at the University of Michigan
Terms and licenses: Academic/Nonprofit Terms; Industry Terms: Not Available to Industry
How to cite: pVR2-m7 was a gift from Nils Walter (Addgene plasmid # 84726 ; http://n2t.net/addgene:84726 ; RRID:Addgene_84726)
