>Addgene plasmid #84726 | pVR2-m7 | depositor partial sequence | sequence record 162514 | M13 forward primer, covers promoter and region encoding riboswitch
ANGCGCNGGCGNTCTAGAGGATCCCAAAACACTTGATACTGGTATGAGCATACAGTATAATTGCTTCGGT
ACCGCTCTGCGTTCCGTGCGATATGCGGGAGAGGTTCTAGCTACACCCTCTATAAAAAACTAAGTACGAG
CTGTATCCTTGGATACGGCCTTTTTTATGTTTTTCTAGAGCACCTTCCGAAAAAAGGTGTTTTTTTGCGT
GAATTAGCTGTAGCGATGTCTCTCGCGAATTCGTAATCATGTCATAGCTGTTTCCTGTGTGAAATTGTTA
TCCGCTCACAATTCCACACAACATACGAGCCGGAAGCATAAAGTGTAAAGCCTGGGGTGCCTAATGAGTG
AGCTAACTCACATTAATTGCGTTGCGCTCACTGCCCGCTTTCCAGTCGGGAAACCTGTCGTGCCAGCTGC
ATTAATGAATCGGCCAACGCGCGGGGAGAGGCGGTTTGCGTATTGGGCGCTCTTCCGCTTCCTCGCTCAC
TGACTCGCTGCGCTCGGTCGTTCGGCTGCGGCGAGCGGTATCAGCTCACTCAAAGGCGGTAATACGGTTA
TCCACAGAATCAGGGGATAACGCAGGAAAGAACATGTGAGCAAAAGGCCAGCAAAAGGCCAGGAACCGTA
AAAAGGCCGCGTTGCTGGCGTTTTTCCATAGGCTCCGCCCCCCTGACGAGCATCACAAAAATCGACGCTC
AAGTCAGAGGTGGCGAAACCCGACAGGACTATAAAGATACCAGGCGTTTCCCCCTGGAAGCTCCCTCGTG
CGCTCTCCTGTTCCGACCCTGCCGCTTACCGGATACCTGTCCGCCTTTCTCCCTTCGGGGAAGCGTGGCG
CTTTCTCATAGCTCACGCTGTAGGTATCTCAGTTCGGTGTAGGTCGTTCGCTCCAAGCTGGGCTGTGTGC
ACGAACCCCCCGTTCANNCCCGACCGCTGCGCCTTATCCGGTAACTATCGTCTTGAGTCNAACCCGGGTA
AA
