>Addgene plasmid #84726 | pVR2-m7 | addgene partial sequence | sequence record 167511 | M13pUC-Fwd 5'-CCCAGTCACGACGTTGTAAAACG-3'
TTGCATGCCTGCAGGTCGACTCTAGAGGATCCCAAAACACTTGATACTGTATGAGCATACAGTATAATTG
CTTCGGTACCGCTCTGCGTTCCGTGCGATATGCGGGAGAGGTTCTAGCTACACCCTCTATAAAAAACTAA
GTACGAGCTGTATCCTTGGATACGGCCTTTTTTATGTTTTTCTAGAGCACCTTCCGAAAAAAGGTGTTTT
TTTGCGTGAATTAGCTGTAGCGATGTCTCTCGCGAATTCGTAATCATGTCATAGCTGTTTCCTGTGTGAA
ATTGTTATCCGCTCACAATTCCACACAACATACGAGCCGGAAGCATAAAGTGTAAAGCCTGGGGTGCCTA
ATGAGTGAGCTAACTCACATTAATTGCGTTGCGCTCACTGCCCGCTTTCCAGTCGGGAAACCTGTCGTGC
CAGCTGCATTAATGAATCGGCCAACGCGCGGGGAGAGGCGGTTTGCGTATTGGGCGCTCTTCCGCTTCCT
CGCTCACTGACTCGCTGCGCTCGGTCGTTCGGCTGCGGCGAGCGGTATCAGCTCACTCAAAGGCGGTAAT
ACGGTTATCCACAGAATCAGGGGATAACGCAGGAAAGAACATGTGAGCAAAAGGCCAGCAAAAGGCCAGG
AACCGTAAAAAGGCCGCGTTGCTGGCGTTTTTCCATAGGCTCCGCCCCCCTGACGAGCATCACAAAAATC
GACGCTCAAGTCAGAGGTGGCGAAACCCGACAGGACTATAAAGATACCAGGCGTTTCCCCCTGGAAGCTC
CCTCGTGCGCTCTCCTGTTCCGACCCTGCCGCTTACCGGATACCTGTCCGCCTTTCTCCCTTCGGGAAGC
GTGGCGCTTTCTCATAGCTCACGCTGTAGGTATCTCAGTTCGGTGTAGGTCGTTCGCTCCAAGCTGGGCT
GTGTGCACGAACCCCCCGTTCAGCCCGACCGCTGCGCCTTATCCGGTAACTATCGTCTTGAGTCCAACCC
GGTAAGACACGACTTATCGCCACTGGCAGCAGCCACTGG
