>Addgene plasmid #84726 | pVR2-m7 | addgene partial sequence | sequence record 167512 | Tac-promoter 5'-GAGCGGATAACAATTTCACACAGG-3'
AATTCGCGAGAGACATCGCTACAGCTAATTCACGCAAAAAAACACCTTTTTTCGGAAGGTGCTCTAGAAA
AACATAAAAAAGGCCGTATCCAAGGATACAGCTCGTACTTAGTTTTTTATAGAGGGTGTAGCTAGAACCT
CTCCCGCATATCGCACGGAACGCAGAGCGGTACCGAAGCAATTATACTGTATGCTCATACAGTATCAAGT
GTTTTGGGATCCTCTAGAGTCGACCTGCAGGCATGCAAGCTTGGCACTGGCCGTCGTTTTACAACGTCGT
GACTGGGAAAACCCTGGCGTTACCCAACTTAATCGCCTTGCAGCACATCCCCCTTTCGCCAGCTGGCGTA
ATAGCGAAGAGGCCCGCACCGATCGCCCTTCCCAACAGTTGCGCAGCCTGAATGGCGAATGGCGCCTGAT
GTGGTATTTTCTCCTTACGCATCTGTGCGGTATTTCACACCGCATATGGTGCACTCTCAGTACAATCTGC
TCTGATGCCGCATAGTTAAGCCAGCCCCGACACCCGCCAACACCCGCTGACGCGCCCTGACGGGCTTGTC
TGCTCCCGGCATCCGCTTACAGACAAGCTGTGACCGTCTCCGGGAGCTGCATGTGTCAGAGGTTTTCACC
GTCATCACCGAAACGCGCGAGACGAAAGGGCCTCGTGATACGCCTATTTTTATAGGTTAATGTCATGATA
ATAATGGTTTCTTAGACGTCAGGTGGCACTTTTCGGGGAAATGTGCGCGGAACCCCTATTTGTTTATTTT
TCTAAATACATTCAAATATGTATCCGCTCATGAGACAATAACCCTGATAAATGCTTCAATAATATTGAAA
AAGGAAGAGTATGAGTATTCAACATTTCCGTGTCGCCCTTATTCCCTTTTTTGCGGCATTTTGCCTTCCT
GTTTTTGCTCACCCAGAAACGCTGGTGAAAGTAAAAGATGCTGAAGATCAGTTGGGTGCACGAGTGGGTT
ACATCGAACTGG
